Addgene plasmid #147142: pAc5.1B-lambdaN-HA-CeAIN2-W282AW366A_O
Purpose: Insect Expression of CeAIN2-W282AW366A
Depositing lab: Elisa Izaurralde. Depositing organization: Max Planck Institute for Developmental Biology. Publication: The Caenorhabditis elegans GW182 protein AIN-1 interacts with PAB-1 and subunits of the PAN2-PAN3 and CCR4-NOT deadenylase complexes. Kuzuoglu-Ozturk D, Huntzinger E, Schmidt S, Izaurralde E. Nucleic Acids Res. 2012 Jul;40(12):5651-65. doi: 10.1093/nar/gks218. Epub 2012 Mar 7. PubMed 22402495.
Backbone
  Vector backbone: Unknown
  Vector type: Insect Expression
Growth in bacteria
  Bacterial resistance: Ampicillin, 100 μg/mL
  Growth temperature: 37°C
  Growth strain: DH5alpha
  Copy number: Low Copy
Gene/Insert
  Gene/Insert name: CeAIN2-W282AW366A
  Species: C. elegans (nematode)
  Mutation: Deletion of 2 AA SD at position 378-379 compared to the sequence given by NCBI: AF000196.1
  Cloning method: Unknown
Terms and licenses: Academic/Nonprofit Terms; Industry Terms: Not Available to Industry
Depositor comments: Plasmids from this collection were made available to the research community and donated after the lab closed. Please note that the sequence provided by the depositing laboratory may be theoretical/predicted or based on Sanger sequencing results. There may be discrepancies between sequencing results obtained by Addgene and the depositor sequence. If an Addgene verified sequence is not available, please contact before placing your order to request that our lab fully sequence the plasmid.
How to cite: pAc5.1B-lambdaN-HA-CeAIN2-W282AW366A_O was a gift from Elisa Izaurralde (Addgene plasmid # 147142 ; http://n2t.net/addgene:147142 ; RRID:Addgene_147142)
