[The description below was written by a language model from this plasmid's Addgene catalogue record and pLannotate feature annotations shown in this document.]
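Description:
pAc5.1B-lambdaN-HA-CeAIN2-W282AW366A_O is an insect cell expression plasmid of about 7.6 kb. The catalogue lists the backbone as unknown, although the name and annotated parts are consistent with a pAc5.1-type vector. Expression is driven by the Drosophila melanogaster actin 5C (Ac5) promoter, a strong constitutive promoter used in Drosophila cultured cells, and transcripts are terminated by an SV40 polyadenylation signal. In bacteria the plasmid is maintained through a ColE1/pUC-type origin and selected with ampicillin via the AmpR (β-lactamase) gene and its own promoter. The record lists it as low copy, even though the annotation tool classes the origin as a high-copy type. Short annotated fragments of SV40 large T antigen and of a tetracycline resistance gene appear to be non-functional backbone remnants.

The payload is the C. elegans AIN-2 coding sequence, a GW182-family protein, carrying the W282A and W366A tryptophan-to-alanine substitutions. The depositor also notes a two-residue (SD) deletion at positions 378–379 relative to the NCBI reference. The insert itself is not annotated in the feature table, but it would occupy the gap between the N-terminal tags and a downstream V5 epitope sequence. Whether the V5 tag is in frame and translated is not stated. Upstream of the insert lie a short fragment of the bacteriophage lambda N protein and an HA epitope. The lambda N peptide binds BoxB RNA hairpins, so fusions of this kind are generally used in tethering assays that recruit a protein to a BoxB-containing reporter mRNA, while HA allows detection or immunoprecipitation. The associated study examined interactions of C. elegans GW182 proteins with PAB-1 and with the PAN2-PAN3 and CCR4-NOT deadenylase complexes, which suggests this is a mutant for probing such functions. The specific effect of the two substitutions is not given in the record.
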