Features (pLannotate 1.2.2; 10 found; start..end, strand, type, name):
     56..2568    +  promoter       Ac5 promoter: Drosophila melanogaster actin 5C promoter
   2588..2653    +  CDS            N (fragment): REGN_LAMBD - Experimental evidence at protein level: Swiss-Prot protein existence level 1. Plays a role as a transcriptional antitermination factor that allows the virus to initiate its lytic phase. Activates expression of the delayed viral early genes by modifying host RNA polymerase (RNAP) into a form that is resistant to termination signals. This antitermination function requires the host NusA protein which serves to stabilize the interaction between antitermination protein N and host RNA polymerase. From Escherichia phage lambda (Bacteriophage lambda).
   2678..2704    +  CDS            3xHA (fragment): three tandem HA epitope tags
   4893..4934    +  CDS            V5 tag: epitope tag from simian virus 5
   5034..5168    -  polyA_signal   SV40 poly(A) signal: SV40 polyadenylation signal
   5191..5275    -  CDS            large T antigen (fragment): large T antigen from SV40 (simian virus 40)
   5276..5746    +  CDS            TcR (fragment): tetracycline efflux protein; tet; confers resistance to tetracycline
   5790..6378    -  rep_origin     ori: high-copy-number ColE1/pMB1/pBR322/pUC origin of replication
   6549..7409    -  CDS            AmpR: β-lactamase; bla; confers resistance to ampicillin, carbenicillin, and related antibiotics
   7410..7514    -  promoter       AmpR promoter: bla
>Addgene plasmid #147142 | pAc5.1B-lambdaN-HA-CeAIN2-W282AW366A_O | depositor full sequence | sequence record 289589 | Full Sequence
CTTCAAGGAATTAATTCTATATTCTAAAAACACAAATGATACTTCTAAAAAAAATCATGAATGGCATCAA
CTCTGAATCAAATCTTTGCAGATGCACCTACTTCTCATTTCCACTGTCACATCATTTTTCCAGATCTCGC
TGCCTGTTATGTGGCCCACAAACCAAGACACGTTTTATGGCCATTAAAGCTGGCTGATCGTCGCCAAACA
CCAAATACATATCAATATGTACATTCGAGAAAGAAGCGATCAAAGAAGCGTCTTCGGGCGAGTAGGAGAA
TGCGGAGGAGAAGGAGAACGAGCTGATCTAGTATCTCTCCACAATCCAATGCCAACTGACCAACTGGCCA
TATTCGGAGCAATTTGAAGCCAATTTCCATCGCCTGGCGATCGCTCCATTCTTGGCTATATGTTTTTCAC
CGTTCCCGGGGCCATTTTCAAAGACTCGTCGGTAAGATAAGATTGTGTCACTCGCTGTCTCTCTTCATTT
GTCGAAGAATGCTGAGGAATTTCGCGATGACGTCGGCGAGTATTTTGAAGAATGAGAATAATTTGTATTT
ATACGAAAATCAGTTAGTGGAATTTTCTACAAAAACATGTTATCTATAGATAATTTTGTTGCAAAATATG
TTGACTATGACAAAGATTGTATGTATATACCTTTAATGTATTCTCATTTTCTTATGTATTTATAATGGCA
ATGATGATACTGATGATATTTTAAGATGATGCCAGACCACAGGCTGATTTCTGCGTCTTTTGCCGAACGC
AGTGCATGTGCGGTTGTTGTTTTTTGGAATAGTTTCAATTTTCGGACTGTCCGCTTTGATTTCAGTTTCT
TGGCTTATTCAAAAAGCAAAGTAAAGCCAAAAAAGCGAGATGGCAATACCAAATGCGGCAAAACGGTAGT
GGAAGGAAAGGGGTGCGGGGCAGCGGAAGGAAGGGTGGGGCGGGGCGTGGCGGGGTCTGTGGCTGGGCGC
GACGTCACCGACGTTGGAGCCACTCCTTTGACCATGTGTGCGTGTGTGTATTATTCGTGTCTCGCCACTC
GCCGGTTGTTTTTTTCTTTTTATCTCGCTCTCTCTAGCGCCATCTCGTACGCATGCTCAACGCACCGCAT
GTTGCCGTGTCCTTTATGCGTCATTTTGGCTCGAAATAGGCAATTATTTAAACAAAGATTAGTCAACGAA
AACGCTAAAATAAATAAGTCTACAATATGGTTACTTATTGCCATGTGTGTGCAGCCAACGATAGCAACAA
AAGCAACAACACAGTGGCTTTCCCTCTTTCACTTTTTGTTTGCAAGCGCGTGCGAGCAAGACGGCACGAC
CGGCAAACGCAATTACGCTGACAAAGAGCAGACGAAGTTTTGGCCGAAAAACATCAAGGCGCCTGATACG
AATGCATTTGCAATAACAATTGCGATATTTAATATTGTTTATGAAGCTGTTTGACTTCAAAACACACAAA
AAAAAAAATAAAACAAATTATTTGAAAGAGAATTAGGAATCGGACAGCTTATCGTTACGGGCTAACAGCA
CACCGAGACGAAATAGCTTACCTGACGTCACAGCCTCTGGAAGAACTGCCGCCAAGCAGAGAGAGAGAGA
AAAAGAGGGAGAGCAGCTTAGACCGCATGTGCTTGTGTGTGAGGCGTCTCTCTCTTCGTCTCCTGTTTGC
GCAAACGCATAGACTGCACTGAGAAAATCGATTACCTATTTTTTATGAATGAATATTTGCACTATTACTA
TTCAAAACTATTAAGATAGCAATCACATTCAATAGCCAAATACTATACCACCTGAGCGATGCAACGAAAT
GATCAATTTGAGCAAAAATGCTGCATATTTAGGACGGCATCATTATAGAAATGCTTCTTGCTGTGTACTT
TTCTCTCGTCTGGCAGCTGTTTCGCCGTTATTGTTAAAACCGGCTTAAGTTAGGTGTGTTTTCTACGACT
AGTGATGCCCCTACTAGAAGATGTGTGTTGCACAAATGTCCCTGAATAACCAATTTGAAGTGCAGATAGC
AGTAAACGTAAGCTAATATGAATATTATTTAACTGTAATGTTTTAATATCGCTGGACATTACTAATAAAC
CCACTATAAACACATGTACATATGTATGTTTTGGCATACAATGAGTAGTTGGGGAAAAAATGTGTAAAAG
CACCGTGACCATCACAGCATAAAGATAACCAGCTGAAGTATCGAATATGAGTAACCCCCAAATTGAATCA
CATGCCGCAACTGATAGGACCCATGGAAGTACACTCTTCATGGCGATATACAAGACACACACAAGCACGA
ACACCCAGTTGCGGAGGAAATTCTCCGTAAATGAAAACCCAATCGGCGAACAATTCATACCCATATATGG
TAAAAGTTTTGAACGCGACTTGAGAGCGGAGAGCATTGCGGCTGATAAGGTTTTAGCGCTAAGCGGGCTT
TATAAAACGGGCTGCGGGACCAGTTTTCATATCACTACCGTTTGAGTTCTTGTGCTGTGTGGATACTCCT
CCCGACACAAAGCCGCTCCATCAGCCAGCAGTCGTCTAATCCAGAGACCCCGGATCGGGGTACCAACATG
GACGCACAAACACGACGACGTGAGCGTCGCGCTGAGAAACAAGCTCAATGGAAAGCTGCAAACGGTGGAT
CTCCTCCACATATGGCTTACCCATACGATGTTCCAGATTACGCTCCTCCAAGCTTGAATTCTGCAGATAT
CCAGCACAGTGGCGGCCGCATGAACGGGGACGGTTGGCAAGGACCTGGGCGTGGAGGACCACATCACATG
AATGGTGGCGGAGGAGGACGACGTGGTGGAGGTGGTGGTATGCACAATCAAAGAATACAACAGAATCCCC
ATCATGGTGGAATGAATCGTATGATGCCACACGGATTCCGACCACAACAAGGACAATTTATGCCTCAATA
TCCTCCACCACCACCAATGGGTGGAATGCCTGATGTGATGGATATTAATATGCGAATGGATGGTATGTCA
TTAGGATCGACACCATCAGGAATTCCTGGACAATATGGTGATATGGGTCCACCGCCAGTCCAACAATGGA
ATCAACCTGCTCCATTTGTACCTCCACCTCAACAAGACGATCTCTATGATCCTTCGGGATATGGTGGTGG
AGCTGGTGGTGGTGGAGGACATCATCCATCTCATATGCCACCATATGGACAACGTGGAAATAATCAGAAT
CAATACGGGAATCGAATGCAAGGAGGTCAAGGTGGTTATCGAGGGAATCAACAGAGGCAGCAGCAGCAAC
AGCCTCAACAGGGATTCAATATGCCACCAATGATGGTTCCACCTGGTCAGCCTCCATTTTATGGTGGAAA
TCAACCGAATCATCATCATCAACAACCCTCATTTGCTCCGTCGCCATTCTCAATGGGTGGAGGTGGTGGA
GGATCACAAGGAGGACCACACGAACAGCACGGACCAGGTGGAAATCAGAATGGAGGATTCGGAGTTTCAT
CATCATCAATGGATGATTATTCAATGTGGACTGATGAGAATGATGAAGACGCGAAAAAGAAAAAATCGTT
GAGAGATAAGGGATTGAGTGGAGCGGGTGATGCTGATGTATCAAACAGTAAACCAATTCGCCGTTGGATT
GTGCCAGAAGGCCAAGAAGAAGACTTTGAAACGGCAATGGAACGATGTCCAAGTCATTTGAAAAAGAAAG
CATTGAATGAAGAAGCTCTTCGTCGACGTTTAACATCTGAAAATCCACAAATAGTGGCACAAGCTCAACA
ACAAGCCGAAGAAGAGGCGAATGCTATGATGAGGATTGGACGAAGACCCATTGTTCCCAGTGGAGCGGGT
GATATTCCATCTGAAATTAGTACTGACAAGTCAGAATTCGATCAAAGCTCGTCACGTGGTTGGGATGAAG
GAAGTATAAGCGGTGGTGGAAGTGGACGTCATCCATCTCATCATCAATCAAATGATAATTCAATGTGGAA
TAGTCCATCAGTTGGAGGAGGTCAATCAAATAGTGAAACACGTAATCCATTCTTTGCTCAACACATGCAA
CAGCAACAACATCAACAACAACATCAGCCACACTATGGAGGTTATGGTGATAATGGGGTGCTTGATGGTG
GATCATTGTGGTCTGCTGCTGTCATGGATGGATCCTCAATGGTACCACCACATCCAACAATGGGTGTCGG
ATCATCAGCTTCATCGTCATCAATTCCAATTGGCATGTTGATGATGAGCGGCAGTGGAAATGTTGGAGGC
GGACCACCATCCTCATCTTCATTGTTGGACGAGGATGGTAGCCAGAAGAAGCTGGCTGAAAATCTGAAAT
TAGCCGTTCAGAAGGGTCATTTGGATATTTCCCTACTCTCACTTCCGCACATTCCGCCCAACGTGCTCGA
CTTGCTCACCGAAATTTTGGCGGTCATTCCGCGTTTGGACGACTATGAGGATGAGCTCAAAAAATTGGGA
GAAAATCGCCCTTCGAACTATGACGAGGGAGCCAGCAAAGAGGAGAAAGAATCGTGGATGAGCAAGGATC
AAAAGAACGATCACGACAAAGCAGTAATCGGAGTAGTGACTGCAAAGATCGAGGTGACACAATTATCTAA
AAAGATCACCGAAGCTTTGATCGAAGCTGGGCTTCTTCCACCACAACCACAAACATCTACATCTGCAAAT
ACATCTACCAATCATCTTAATCATAGAGGAGGACCACCGCCAGGATCCGATGGAGGAGCTGGTCCAAGTA
CTTCACGAAGTGGTGGAGGTGGTGCTGCTGGTGGAGACTCTTTTAATAGTAGTGGAGGTGGTGGACCACC
TGATCATTATTATGATTATTCGTTCCTTGGTTAGCTCGAGTCTAGAGGGCCCGCGGTTCGAAGGTAAGCC
TATCCCTAACCCTCTCCTCGGTCTCGATTCTACGCGTACCGGTCATCATCACCATCACCATTGAGTTTAA
ACCCGCTGATCAGCCTCGACTGTGCCTTCTAAGGCCTGAGCTCGCTGATCAGCCTCGATCGAGGATCCAG
ACATGATAAGATACATTGATGAGTTTGGACAAACCACAACTAGAATGCAGTGAAAAAAATGCTTTATTTG
TGAAATTTGTGATGCTATTGCTTTATTTGTAACCATTATAAGCTGCAATAAACAAGTTAACAACAACAAT
TGCATTCATTTTATGTTTCAGGTTCAGGGGGAGGTGTGGGAGGTTTTTTAAAGCAAGTAAAACCTCTACA
AATGTGGTATGGCTGATTATGATCAGTCGACCGATGCCCTTGAGAGCCTTCAACCCAGTCAGCTCCTTCC
GGTGGGCGCGGGGCATGACTATCGTCGCCGCACTTATGACTGTCTTCTTTATCATGCAACTCGTAGGACA
GGTGCCGGCAGCGCTCTGGGTCATTTTCGGCGAGGACCGCTTTCGCTGGAGCGCGACGATGATCGGCCTG
TCGCTTGCGGTATTCGGAATCTTGCACGCCCTCGCTCAAGCCTTCGTCACTGGTCCCGCCACCAAACGTT
TCGGCGAGAAGCAGGCCATTATCGCCGGCATGGCGGCCGACGCGCTGGGCTACGTCTTGCTGGCGTTCGC
GACGCGAGGCTGGATGGCCTTCCCCATTATGATTCTTCTCGCTTCCGGCGGCATCGGGATGCCCGCGTTG
CAGGCCATGCTGTCCAGGCAGGTAGATGACGACCATCAGGGACAGCTTCAAGGATCGCTCGCGGCTCTTA
CCAGCCAGCAAAAGGCCAGGAACCGTAAAAAGGCCGCGTTGCTGGCGTTTTTCCATAGGCTCCGCCCCCC
TGACGAGCATCACAAAAATCGACGCTCAAGTCAGAGGTGGCGAAACCCGACAGGACTATAAAGATACCAG
GCGTTTCCCCCTGGAAGCTCCCTCGTGCGCTCTCCTGTTCCGACCCTGCCGCTTACCGGATACCTGTCCG
CCTTTCTCCCTTCGGGAAGCGTGGCGCTTTCTCAATGCTCACGCTGTAGGTATCTCAGTTCGGTGTAGGT
CGTTCGCTCCAAGCTGGGCTGTGTGCACGAACCCCCCGTTCAGCCCGACCGCTGCGCCTTATCCGGTAAC
TATCGTCTTGAGTCCAACCCGGTAAGACACGACTTATCGCCACTGGCAGCAGCCACTGGTAACAGGATTA
GCAGAGCGAGGTATGTAGGCGGTGCTACAGAGTTCTTGAAGTGGTGGCCTAACTACGGCTACACTAGAAG
GACAGTATTTGGTATCTGCGCTCTGCTGAAGCCAGTTACCTTCGGAAAAAGAGTTGGTAGCTCTTGATCC
GGCAAACAAACCACCGCTGGTAGCGGTGGTTTTTTTGTTTGCAAGCAGCAGATTACGCGCAGAAAAAAAG
GATCTCAAGAAGATCCTTTGATCTTTTCTACGGGGTCTGACGCTCAGTGGAACGAAAACTCACGTTAAGG
GATTTTGGTCATGAGATTATCAAAAAGGATCTTCACCTAGATCCTTTTAAATTAAAAATGAAGTTTTAAA
TCAATCTAAAGTATATATGAGTAAACTTGGTCTGACAGTTACCAATGCTTAATCAGTGAGGCACCTATCT
CAGCGATCTGTCTATTTCGTTCATCCATAGTTGCCTGACTCCCCGTCGTGTAGATAACTACGATACGGGA
GGGCTTACCATCTGGCCCCAGTGCTGCAATGATACCGCGAGACCCACGCTCACCGGCTCCAGATTTATCA
GCAATAAACCAGCCAGCCGGAAGGGCCGAGCGCAGAAGTGGTCCTGCAACTTTATCCGCCTCCATCCAGT
CTATTAATTGTTGCCGGGAAGCTAGAGTAAGTAGTTCGCCAGTTAATAGTTTGCGCAACGTTGTTGCCAT
TGCTGCAGGCATCGTGGTGTCACGCTCGTCGTTTGGTATGGCTTCATTCAGCTCCGGTTCCCAACGATCA
AGGCGAGTTACATGATCCCCCATGTTGTGCAAAAAAGCGGTTAGCTCCTTCGGTCCTCCGATCGTTGTCA
GAAGTAAGTTGGCCGCAGTGTTATCACTCATGGTTATGGCAGCACTGCATAATTCTCTTACTGTCATGCC
ATCCGTAAGATGCTTTTCTGTGACTGGTGAGTACTCAACCAAGTCATTCTGAGAATAGTGTATGCGGCGA
CCGAGTTGCTCTTGCCCGGCGTCAACACGGGATAATACCGCGCCACATAGCAGAACTTTAAAAGTGCTCA
TCATTGGAAAACGTTCTTCGGGGCGAAAACTCTCAAGGATCTTACCGCTGTTGAGATCCAGTTCGATGTA
ACCCACTCGTGCACCCAACTGATCTTCAGCATCTTTTACTTTCACCAGCGTTTCTGGGTGAGCAAAAACA
GGAAGGCAAAATGCCGCAAAAAAGGGAATAAGGGCGACACGGAAATGTTGAATACTCATACTCTTCCTTT
TTCAATATTATTGAAGCATTTATCAGGGTTATTGTCTCATGAGCGGATACATATTTGAATGTATTTAGAA
AAATAAACAAATAGGGGTTCCGCGCACATTTCCCCGAAAAGTGCCACCTGACGTCTAAGAAACCATTATT
ATCATGACATTAACCTATAAAAATAGGCGTATCACGAGGCCCTTTCGT
